>Addgene plasmid #43321 | II-CGCG | depositor partial sequence | sequence record 58586 | II-CGCG sequence 426 bps
CGTCTCGCTTAACCCCAGAGCAGGTCGTGGCGATCGCAAGCCACGACGGAGGAAAGCAAGCCTTGGAAAC
AGTACAGAGGCTGTTGCCTGTGCTGTGCCAAGCGCACGGACTCACCCCAGAGCAGGTCGTGGCAATCGCG
AGCAATAACGGCGGAAAACAGGCTTTGGAAACGGTGCAGAGGCTCCTTCCAGTGCTGTGCCAAGCGCACG
GGCTCACCCCAGAGCAGGTCGTGGCGATCGCAAGCCACGACGGAGGAAAGCAAGCCTTGGAAACAGTACA
GAGGCTGTTGCCTGTGCTGTGCCAAGCGCACGGATTAACCCCAGAGCAGGTCGTGGCAATCGCGAGCAAT
AACGGCGGAAAACAGGCTTTGGAAACGGTGCAGAGGCTCCTTCCAGTGCTGTGCCAAGCGCACGGGCTCA
GAGACG
