>Addgene plasmid #43321 | II-CGCG | addgene partial sequence | sequence record 61852 | M13-F20 5'-TGTAAAACGACGGCCAGT-3'
TTGGGCGATTGGGCCCTCTGATGCATGCTCGAGCGGCCGCCAGTGTGATGGATATCTGCAGAATTCGCCC
TTGCCGTCCTAGCGCGTCTCGCTTAACCCCAGAGCAGGTCGTGGCGATCGCAAGCCACGACGGAGGAAAG
CAAGCCTTGGAAACAGTACAGAGGCTGTTGCCTGTGCTGTGCCAAGCGCACGGACTCACCCCAGAGCAGG
TCGTGGCAATCGCGAGCAATAACGGCGGAAAACAGGCTTTGGAAACGGTGCAGAGGCTCCTTCCAGTGCT
GTGCCAAGCGCACGGGCTCACCCCAGAGCAGGTCGTGGCGATCGCAAGCCACGACGGAGGAAAGCAAGCC
TTGGAAACAGTACAGAGGCTGTTGCCTGTGCTGTGCCAAGCGCACGGATTAACCCCAGAGCAGGTCGTGG
CAATCGCGAGCAATAACGGCGGAAAACAGGCTTTGGAAACGGTGCAGAGGCTCCTTCCAGTGCTGTGCCA
AGCGCACGGGCTCAGAGACGTGGGCACAGGAAAGAAGGGCGAATTCCAGCACACTGGCGGCCGTTACTAG
TGGATCCGAGCTCGGTACCAAGCTTGATGCATAGCTTGAGTATTCTATAGTGTCACCTAAATAGCTTGGC
GTAATCATGGTCATAGCTGTTTCCTGTGTGAAATTGTTATCCGCTCACAATTCCACACAACATACGAGCC
GGAAGCATAAAGTGTAAAGCCTGGGGTGCCTAATGAGTGAGCTAACTCACATTAATTGCGTTGCGCTCAC
TGCCCGCTTTCCAGTCGGGAAACCTGTCGTGCCAGCTGCATTAATGAATCGGCCAACGCGCGGGGAGAGG
CGGTTTGCGTATTGGGCGCTCTTCCGCTTCCTCGCTCACTGACTCGCTGCGCTCGGTCGTTCGGCTGC
