[The description below was written by a language model from this plasmid's Addgene catalogue record.]
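Description:
II-CGCG is a bacterial cloning plasmid built on the commercial pCRII-TOPO backbone (about 4 kb without insert), carrying a 426 bp synthetic insert introduced by TOPO cloning. It is a high-copy plasmid propagated in E. coli and is selectable with both ampicillin and kanamycin, consistent with the dual resistance markers on this backbone. The insert is flanked by the standard T7 and M13-reverse priming sites, which are the sites listed for sequence verification. No annotated feature table accompanies the record, so origins of replication and other backbone elements are not itemised here.

The record gives no functional description of the insert beyond its name, synthetic origin and size. The plasmid was deposited in connection with a TALEN genome-editing system developed for generating human stem cell-based disease models. In that context, the name plausibly denotes a pre-assembled block of TAL effector repeats recognising the four bases C-G-C-G, with "II" indicating its position in an ordered assembly. The insert size would fit roughly four repeat modules, but this interpretation is an inference from the name and publication title, not something the catalogue fields state. The plasmid has no stated promoter driving expression of the insert and is classed purely as a cloning vector. It is best understood as a storage and source plasmid in a library of parts, from which the insert would be excised or amplified to build full-length TALEN DNA-binding arrays in a separate expression vector, not as a construct used directly in mammalian cells.
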