Addgene plasmid #43321: II-CGCG
Depositing lab: Chad Cowan & Kiran Musunuru. Depositing organization: Harvard University. Publication: A TALEN Genome-Editing System for Generating Human Stem Cell-Based Disease Models. Ding Q, Lee YK, Schaefer EA, Peters DT, Veres A, Kim K, Kuperwasser N, Motola DL, Meissner TB, Hendriks WT, Trevisan M, Gupta RM, Moisan A, Banks E, Friesen M, Schinzel RT, Xia F, Tang A, Xia Y, Figueroa E, Wann A, Ahfeldt T, Daheron L, Zhang F, Rubin LL, Peng LF, Chung RT, Musunuru K, Cowan CA. Cell Stem Cell. 2012 Dec 12. pii: S1934-5909(12)00645-5. doi: 10.1016/j.stem.2012.11.011. PubMed 23246482.
Backbone
  Vector backbone: pCRII-TOPO
  Backbone manufacturer: Invitrogen
  Backbone size w/o insert (bp): 3973
  Vector type: Bacterial Cloning
Growth in bacteria
  Bacterial resistance: Ampicillin and Kanamycin, 100 & 50 μg/mL
  Growth temperature: 37°C
  Growth strain: Top10
  Copy number: High Copy
Gene/Insert
  Gene/Insert name: II-CGCG
  Species: Synthetic
  Insert size (bp): 426
  Cloning method: TOPO Cloning
  Sequencing primers: 5′ T7; 3′ M13-rev
Terms and licenses: Academic/Nonprofit Terms; Industry Terms: Not Available to Industry
How to cite: II-CGCG was a gift from Chad Cowan & Kiran Musunuru (Addgene plasmid # 43321 ; http://n2t.net/addgene:43321 ; RRID:Addgene_43321)
